Addgene plasmid #162135: pBEL2093
Purpose: Expression and Complementation plasmid for MlaE IF1 1-15 aa deletion
Depositing lab: Gira Bhabha & Damian Ekiert. Depositing organization: NYU Grossman School of Medicine. Publication: Structure of bacterial phospholipid transporter MlaFEDB with substrate bound. Coudray N, Isom GL, MacRae MR, Saiduddin MN, Bhabha G, Ekiert DC. Elife. 2020 Nov 25;9. pii: 62518. doi: 10.7554/eLife.62518. PubMed 33236984.
Backbone
  Vector backbone: pBAD-His
  Vector type: Bacterial Expression
Growth in bacteria
  Bacterial resistance: Ampicillin, 100 μg/mL
  Growth temperature: 37°C
  Growth strain: DH5alpha
  Copy number: High Copy
Gene/Insert
  Gene/Insert name: MlaFEDCB
  Species: E. coli
  Mutation: MlaF-MlaE(delta1-15)-(6xHis-MlaD)-MlaC-MlaB
  Cloning method: Gibson Cloning
Terms and licenses: Academic/Nonprofit Terms; Industry Terms: Not Available to Industry
Depositor comments: Please visit https://www.biorxiv.org/content/10.1101/2020.06.02.129247v2 for bioRxiv preprint.
How to cite: pBEL2093 was a gift from Gira Bhabha & Damian Ekiert (Addgene plasmid # 162135 ; http://n2t.net/addgene:162135 ; RRID:Addgene_162135)
