[The description below was written by a language model from this plasmid's Addgene catalogue record and pLannotate feature annotations shown in this document.]
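Description:
pBEL2093 is a bacterial expression plasmid built on the pBAD-His backbone that carries the E. coli mlaFEDCB operon with a deletion in MlaE. It replicates in E. coli from a high-copy ColE1/pMB1-type origin and is selected with ampicillin through the β-lactamase gene. An M13 phage origin is also present, along with short, presumably non-functional remnants of pBR322 (fragments of bom, rop, the tetracycline resistance gene and its promoter).

The insert, assembled by Gibson cloning, sits downstream of the araBAD promoter, with the divergently transcribed araC regulator on the same plasmid, so expression is inducible with L-arabinose. The five open reading frames are annotated in their operon order: mlaF (the ATPase that couples energy to transport), mlaE (the putative membrane translocation subunit), mlaD (the phospholipid-binding subunit), mlaC (the periplasmic lipid carrier) and mlaB (an accessory protein needed for complex assembly and activity). They are followed by a 5S rRNA segment and the rrnB T1 and T2 transcription terminators. According to the record, MlaE lacks residues 1–15, described as a deletion in "IF1", and MlaD carries a 6xHis tag. The tag itself is not annotated in the feature table, though there is an unannotated gap upstream of the mlaD coding sequence.

The plasmid is intended both for expression of the mutant MlaFEDB phospholipid transporter complex, which the His tag on MlaD could be used to purify, and for complementation experiments testing whether the N-terminal MlaE segment is needed for function of this pathway, which maintains outer-membrane lipid asymmetry.
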