Features (pLannotate 1.2.2; 18 found; start..end, strand, type, name):
     10..294     +  promoter       araBAD promoter: araBAD; promoter of the L-arabinose operon of E. coli; the araC regulatory gene is transcribed in the opposite direction (Guzman et al., 1995)
    328..1134    +  CDS            mlaF: MLAF_ECOLI - Also known as yrbF. Experimental evidence at protein level: Swiss-Prot protein existence level 1. Part of the ABC transporter complex MlaFEDB, which is involved in a phospholipid transport pathway that maintains lipid asymmetry in the outer membrane by retrograde trafficking of phospholipids from the outer membrane to the inner membrane. Responsible for energy coupling to the transport system. From Escherichia coli (strain K12).
   1124..1882    +  CDS            mlaE: MLAE_ECOLI - Also known as yrbE. Experimental evidence at protein level: Swiss-Prot protein existence level 1. Part of the ABC transporter complex MlaFEDB, which is involved in a phospholipid transport pathway that maintains lipid asymmetry in the outer membrane by retrograde trafficking of phospholipids from the outer membrane to the inner membrane. Probably responsible for the translocation of the substrate across the membrane. From Escherichia coli (strain K12).
   1944..2492    +  CDS            mlaD: MLAD_ECOLI - Also known as yrbD. Experimental evidence at protein level: Swiss-Prot protein existence level 1. Part of the ABC transporter complex MlaFEDB, which is involved in a phospholipid transport pathway that maintains lipid asymmetry in the outer membrane by retrograde trafficking of phospholipids from the outer membrane to the inner membrane (PubMed:19383799, PubMed:27529189). MlaD functions in substrate binding with strong affinity for phospholipids and modulates ATP hydrolytic activity of the complex (PubMed:27529189). From Escherichia coli (strain K12).
   2514..3146    +  CDS            mlaC (sequence withheld): MLAC_ECOLI - Also known as yrbC. Experimental evidence at protein level: Swiss-Prot protein existence level 1. Involved in a phospholipid transport pathway that maintains lipid asymmetry in the outer membrane by retrograde trafficking of phospholipids from the outer membrane to the inner membrane. May transfer phospholipid across the periplasmic space and deliver it to the MlaFEDB complex at the inner membrane. From Escherichia coli (strain K12).
   3149..3439    +  CDS            mlaB: MLAB_ECOLI - Also known as yrbB. Experimental evidence at protein level: Swiss-Prot protein existence level 1. Part of the ABC transporter complex MlaFEDB, which is involved in a phospholipid transport pathway that maintains lipid asymmetry in the outer membrane by retrograde trafficking of phospholipids from the outer membrane to the inner membrane (PubMed:19383799, PubMed:27529189). MlaB plays critical roles in both the assembly and activity of the complex. May act by modulating MlaF structure and stability (PubMed:27529189). From Escherichia coli (strain K12).
   3605..3720    +  ncRNA          5S rRNA: Accession: RF00001 - 5S ribosomal RNA
   3724..3810    +  terminator     rrnB T1 terminator: Escherichia coli rrnB; transcription terminator T1 from the E. coli rrnB gene
   3902..3929    +  terminator     rrnB T2 terminator: transcription terminator T2 from the E. coli rrnB gene
   3948..4039    +  promoter       AmpR promoter: bla
   4040..4900    +  CDS            AmpR: β-lactamase; bla; confers resistance to ampicillin, carbenicillin, and related antibiotics
   4942..5322    +  rep_origin     M13 ori (sequence partly withheld): M13 bacteriophage origin of replication; arrow indicates direction of (+) strand synthesis
   5508..6095    +  rep_origin     ori: high-copy-number ColE1/pMB1/pBR322/pUC origin of replication
   6281..6332    -  misc_feature   bom (fragment): basis of mobility region from pBR322
   6448..6487    -  CDS            rop (fragment): Rop protein, which maintains plasmids at low copy number; rop
   6488..6673    -  CDS            TcR (fragment): tetracycline efflux protein; tet; confers resistance to tetracycline
   6683..6701    +  promoter       tet promoter (fragment): E. coli promoter for tetracycline efflux protein gene
   6791..7669    -  CDS            araC: L-arabinose regulatory protein; araC
>Addgene plasmid #162135 | pBEL2093 | addgene full sequence | sequence record 320144 | Addgene NGS Result
CATTCAGAGAAGAAACCAATTGTCCATATTGCATCAGACATTGCCGTCACTGCGTCTTTTACTGGCTCTT
CTCGCTAACCAAACCGGTAACCCCGCTTATTAAAAGCATTCTGTAACAAAGCGGGACCAAAGCCATGACA
AAAACGCGTAACAAAAGTGTCTATAATCACGGCAGAAAAGTCCACATTGATTATTTGCACGGCGTCACAC
TTTGCTATGCCATAGCATTTTTATCCATAAGATTAGCGGATCCTACCTGACGCTTTTTATCGCAACTCTC
TACTGTTTCTCCATACCCGTTTTTTTGGGCTAGCCGAAGGGTGAATTATGGAGCAGTCTGTGGCGAATTT
AGTCGATATGCGCGATGTCAGTTTTACGCGTGGCAATCGCTGCATCTTCGATAATATTTCCCTGACCGTG
CCGCGAGGGAAGATCACGGCGATCATGGGGCCATCGGGCATCGGTAAAACGACGCTACTCCGTCTGATTG
GCGGGCAAATCGCACCAGATCATGGTGAGATCCTTTTCGATGGTGAGAATATTCCGGCGATGTCTCGTTC
GCGCCTGTATACAGTGCGCAAACGGATGAGCATGTTATTTCAGTCCGGGGCGTTGTTCACTGATATGAAC
GTATTTGACAACGTCGCCTATCCACTGCGCGAACATACCCAACTTCCCGCGCCATTGTTGCATAGTACGG
TGATGATGAAGCTGGAGGCCGTGGGGCTGCGTGGAGCGGCTAAACTAATGCCTTCTGAACTTTCCGGTGG
GATGGCGCGGCGTGCAGCGCTGGCGCGTGCGATTGCGCTGGAGCCGGATCTCATCATGTTTGATGAACCT
TTTGTTGGGCAAGATCCCATCACCATGGGCGTACTGGTGAAGCTGATTTCTGAGCTGAACAGCGCGCTGG
GCGTGACTTGTGTGGTGGTTTCTCACGATGTGCCGGAAGTGTTAAGTATTGCGGATCACGCCTGGATCCT
GGCGGACAAAAAAATTGTCGCTCATGGCAGTGCCCAGGCGTTGCAGGCGAATCCTGATCCGCGCGTACGT
CAGTTTCTGGACGGGATAGCTGACGGGCCTGTTCCGTTCCGCTATCCTGCCGGCGATTATCACGCTGATC
TTTTACCAGGGAGTTAAGCCACTCATGACCCTGAGAACGTTCGGGCGGGCCGGGTTAATGTTATTCAATG
CGCTGGTCGGCAAACCGGAATTTCGCAAACATGCGCCGCTGCTGGTGCGCCAGCTCTATAATGTCGGCGT
CCTGTCGATGCTGATTATTGTGGTTTCTGGCGTGTTCATCGGAATGGTGTTGGGGCTGCAAGGTTATCTG
GTTCTGACCACTTATAGTGCGGAAACCAGTCTGGGTATGCTGGTGGCGTTATCGCTACTGCGTGAACTGG
GGCCGGTGGTTGCCGCGTTGTTGTTTGCCGGGCGTGCTGGTTCGGCGCTAACCGCAGAAATCGGCCTGAT
GCGCGCTACAGAGCAACTCTCCAGTATGGAGATGATGGCGGTGGATCCGCTGCGTCGGGTTATTTCTCCC
CGTTTCTGGGCTGGGGTTATTTCATTACCACTGTTGACGGTTATTTTCGTCGCCGTGGGGATCTGGGGCG
GATCTCTGGTCGGCGTCAGTTGGAAAGGCATTGATAGCGGGTTCTTCTGGTCGGCAATGCAAAATGCCGT
CGACTGGCGTATGGATCTGGTCAACTGTCTGATTAAGAGCGTGGTGTTCGCCATCACGGTGACGTGGATT
TCGTTGTTTAACGGCTACGACGCCATCCCGACGTCTGCCGGGATTAGCCGGGCAACCACTCGCACCGTTG
TCCACTCGTCTCTGGCTGTTCTGGGGCTGGATTTTGTGCTGACCGCATTGATGTTTGGGAATTGAGTTCA
TGCATCACCACCATCACCATCAGCATCAACACGAAAATCTGTATTTTCAGGGGATGCAAACGAAAAAAAA
TGAAATTTGGGTGGGTATCTTTTTATTAGCAGCACTGCTGGCGGCGCTGTTTGTTTGCCTGAAGGCGGCG
AACGTGACGTCCATACGTACTGAACCGACCTACACGCTTTATGCGACGTTCGATAACATTGGCGGCCTGA
AAGCGCGCTCTCCGGTCAGTATTGGTGGCGTTGTTGTGGGTCGGGTGGCGGATATTACGCTGGACCCGAA
AACCTATCTGCCGCGCGTAACGCTGGAAATTGAACAACGTTATAACCACATTCCAGATACCAGTTCGCTG
AGCATTCGTACTTCCGGCCTGCTGGGGGAACAATATCTGGCATTAAACGTCGGTTTTGAAGACCCGGAAC
TGGGGACTGCTATCCTGAAGGATGGCGATACAATTCAGGACACTAAGTCTGCGATGGTGCTGGAAGATCT
CATTGGTCAGTTCCTTTACGGTAGTAAAGGCGATGACAATAAGAATAGTGGCGATGCGCCAGCTGCTGCG
CCAGGTAATAATGAAACCACTGAACCTGTGGGTACAACGAAATAATTTCAGGAGAACCGACGC
[633 nt withheld, positions 2514-3146]
TAATGAGCGAGTCACTGAGCTGGATGCAGACGGGTGACACGCTGGCGTTATCCGGAGAGCTGGATCAGGA
CGTTTTGCTACCGCTTTGGGAAATGCGTGAGGAAGCGGTGAAGGGGATTACCTGCATCGATCTTAGCCGT
GTCTCCCGCGTGGATACGGGGGGACTGGCACTGCTGCTCCATCTTATCGATCTGGCGAAAAAGCAGGGCA
ACAATGTGACGCTTCAGGGGGTAAACGACAAAGTGTATACCCTGGCGAAATTGTATAATTTGCCTGCTGA
TGTTCTGCCTCGTTAAGGTACCAAATTCCAGAAAAGAGACGCTGAAAAGCGTCTTTTTTCGTTTTGGTCC
TGGTCTGAGGAATGGTTGTAAGCTTGGCTGTTTTGGCGGATGAGAGAAGATTTTCAGCCTGATACAGATT
AAATCAGAACGCAGAAGCGGTCTGATAAAACAGAATTTGCCTGGCGGCAGTAGCGCGGTGGTCCCACCTG
ACCCCATGCCGAACTCAGAAGTGAAACGCCGTAGCGCCGATGGTAGTGTGGGGTCTCCCCATGCGAGAGT
AGGGAACTGCCAGGCATCAAATAAAACGAAAGGCTCAGTCGAAAGACTGGGCCTTTCGTTTTATCTGTTG
TTTGTCGGTGAACGCTCTCCTGAGTAGGACAAATCCGCCGGGAGCGGATTTGAACGTTGCGAAGCAACGG
CCCGGAGGGTGGCGGGCAGGACGCCCGCCATAAACTGCCAGGCATCAAATTAAGCAGAAGGCCATCCTGA
CGGATGGCCTTTTTGCGTTTCTACAAACTCTTTTGTTTATTTTTCTAAATACATTCAAATATGTATCCGC
TCATGAGACAATAACCCTGATAAATGCTTCAATAATATTGAAAAAGGAAGAGTATGAGTATTCAACATTT
CCGTGTCGCCCTTATTCCCTTTTTTGCGGCATTTTGCCTTCCTGTTTTTGCTCACCCAGAAACGCTGGTG
AAAGTAAAAGATGCTGAAGATCAGTTGGGTGCACGAGTGGGTTACATCGAACTGGATCTCAACAGCGGTA
AGATCCTTGAGAGTTTTCGCCCCGAAGAACGTTTTCCAATGATGAGCACTTTTAAAGTTCTGCTATGTGG
CGCGGTATTATCCCGTGTTGACGCCGGGCAAGAGCAACTCGGTCGCCGCATACACTATTCTCAGAATGAC
TTGGTTGAGTACTCACCAGTCACAGAAAAGCATCTTACGGATGGCATGACAGTAAGAGAATTATGCAGTG
CTGCCATAACCATGAGTGATAACACTGCGGCCAACTTACTTCTGACAACGATCGGAGGACCGAAGGAGCT
AACCGCTTTTTTGCACAACATGGGGGATCATGTAACTCGCCTTGATCGTTGGGAACCGGAGCTGAATGAA
GCCATACCAAACGACGAGCGTGACACCACGATGCCTGCAGCAATGGCAACAACGTTGCGCAAACTATTAA
CTGGCGAACTACTTACTCTAGCTTCCCGGCAACAATTAATAGACTGGATGGAGGCGGATAAAGTTGCAGG
ACCACTTCTGCGCTCGGCCCTTCCGGCTGGCTGGTTTATTGCTGATAAATCTGGAGCCGGTGAGCGTGGG
TCTCGCGGTATCATTGCAGCACTGGGGCCAGATGGTAAGCCCTCCCGTATCGTAGTTATCTACACGACGG
GGAGTCAGGCAACTATGGATGAACGAAATAGACAGATCGCTGAGATAGGTGCCTCACTGATTAAGCATTG
GTAACTGTCAGACCAAGTTTACTCATATATACTTTAGATTGATT
[125 nt withheld, positions 4941-5065]
C
[141 nt withheld, positions 5067-5207]
CCTTTGACGTTGGAGTCCACGTTCTTT
[37 nt withheld, positions 5235-5271]
ACCCTATCTCGGGCTATTCTTTTGATTTATAAGGGATTTTGCCGATTTCGGCCTATTGGTTAAAAAATGA
GCTGATTTAACAAAAATTTAACGCGAATTTTAACAAAATATTAACGTTTACAATTTAAAAGGATCTAGGT
GAAGATCCTTTTTGATAATCTCATGACCAAAATCCCTTAACGTGAGTTTTCGTTCCACTGAGCGTCAGAC
CCCGTAGAAAAGATCAAAGGATCTTCTTGAGATCCTTTTTTTCTGCGCGTAATCTGCTGCTTGCAAACAA
AAAAACCACCGCTACCAGCGGTGGTTTGTTTGCCGGATCAAGAGCTACCAACTCTTTTTCCGAAGGTAAC
TGGCTCAGCAGAGCGCAGATACCAAATACTGTCCTTCTAGTGTAGCCGTAGTTAGGCCACCACTTCAAGA
ACTCTGTAGCACCGCCTACATACCTCGCTCTGCTAATCCTGTTACCAGTGGCTGCTGCCAGTGGCGATAA
GTCGTGTCTTACCGGGTTGGACTCAAGACGATAGTTACCGGATAAGGCGCAGCGGTCGGGCTGAACGGGG
GGTTCGTGCACACAGCCCAGCTTGGAGCGAACGACCTACACCGAACTGAGATACCTACAGCGTGAGCTAT
GAGAAAGCGCCACGCTTCCCGAAGGGAGAAAGGCGGACAGGTATCCGGTAAGCGGCAGGGTCGGAACAGG
AGAGCGCACGAGGGAGCTTCCAGGGGGAAACGCCTGGTATCTTTATAGTCCTGTCGGGTTTCGCCACCTC
TGACTTGAGCGTCGATTTTTGTGATGCTCGTCAGGGGGGCGGAGCCTATGGAAAAACGCCAGCAACGCGG
CCTTTTTACGGTTCCTGGCCTTTTGCTGGCCTTTTGCTCACATGTTCTTTCCTGCGTTATCCCCTGATTC
TGTGGATAACCGTATTACCGCCTTTGAGTGAGCTGATACCGCTCGCCGCAGCCGAACGACCGAGCGCAGC
GAGTCAGTGAGCGAGGAAGCGGAAGAGCGCCTGATGCGGTATTTTCTCCTTACGCATCTGTGCGGTATTT
CACACCGCATAGGGTCATGGCTGCGCCCCGACACCCGCCAACACCCGCTGACGCGCCCTGACGGGCTTGT
CTGCTCCCGGCATCCGCTTACAGACAAGCTGTGACCGTCTCCGGGAGCTGCATGTGTCAGAGGTTTTCAC
CGTCATCACCGAAACGCGCGAGGCAGAAGGAGATGGCGCCCAACAGTCCCCCGGCCACGGGGCCTGCCAC
CATACCCACGCCGAAACAAGCGCTCATGAGCCCGAAGTGGCGAGCCCGATCTTCCCCATCGGTGATGTCG
GCGATATAGGCGCCAGCAACCGCACCTGTGGCGCCGGTGATGCCGGCCACGATGCGTCCGGCGTAGAGGA
TCTGCTCATGTTTGACAGCTTATCATCGATGCATAATGTGCCTGTCAAATGGACGAAGCAGGGATTCTGC
AAACCCTATGCTACTCCGTCAAGCCGTCAATTGTCTGATTCGTTACCAATTATGACAACTTGACGGCTAC
ATCATTCACTTTTTCTTCACAACCGGCACGGAACTCGCTCGGGCTGGCCCCGGTGCATTTTTTAAATACC
CGCGAGAAATAGAGTTGATCGTCAAAACCAACATTGCGACCGACGGTGGCGATAGGCATCCGGGTGGTGC
TCAAAAGCAGCTTCGCCTGGCTGATACGTTGGTCCTCGCGCCAGCTTAAGACGCTAATCCCTAACTGCTG
GCGGAAAAGATGTGACAGACGCGACGGCGACAAGCAAACATGCTGTGCGACGCTGGCGATATCAAAATTG
CTGTCTGCCAGGTGATCGCTGATGTACTGACAAGCCTCGCGTACCCGATTATCCATCGGTGGATGGAGCG
ACTCGTTAATCGCTTCCATGCGCCGCAGTAACAATTGCTCAAGCAGATTTATCGCCAGCAGCTCCGAATA
GCGCCCTTCCCCTTGCCCGGCGTTAATGATTTGCCCAAACAGGTCGCTGAAATGCGGCTGGTGCGCTTCA
TCCGGGCGAAAGAACCCCGTATTGGCAAATATTGACGGCCAGTTAAGCCATTCATGCCAGTAGGCGCGCG
GACGAAAGTAAACCCACTGGTGATACCATTCGCGAGCCTCCGGATGACGACCGTAGTGATGAATCTCTCC
TGGCGGGAACAGCAAAATATCACCCGGTCGGCAAACAAATTCTCGTCCCTGATTTTTCACCACCCCCTGA
CCGCGAATGGTGAGATTGAGAATATAACCTTTCATTCCCAGCGGTCGGTCGATAAAAAAATCGAGATAAC
CGTTGGCCTCAATCGGCGTTAAACCCGCCACCAGATGGGCATTAAACGAGTATCCCGGCAGCAGGGGATC
ATTTTGCGCTTCAGCCATACTTTTCATACTCCCGC
